Addgene plasmid #227275: qTAG-AAVS1-PGK-Puro-moxGFP
Purpose: AAVS1 targeting donor for the insertion of Puro and a medium strength PGK expressing moxGFP. To be co-transfected with sgRNA plasmid px330-AAVS1 (Addgene #227272)
Depositing lab: Laurence Pelletier. Depositing organization: Sinai Health System. Publication: qTAG: an adaptable plasmid scaffold for CRISPR-based endogenous tagging. Philip R, Sharma A, Matellan L, Erpf AC, Hsu WH, Tkach JM, Wyatt HDM, Pelletier L. EMBO J. 2024 Dec 12. doi: 10.1038/s44318-024-00337-5. PubMed 39668248.
Backbone
  Vector backbone: pUC19
  Backbone manufacturer: Invitrogen
  Backbone size w/o insert (bp): 2686
  Vector type: Mammalian Expression, CRISPR ; Donor Template
  Selectable markers: Puromycin
Growth in bacteria
  Bacterial resistance: Ampicillin, 100 μg/mL
  Growth temperature: 37°C
  Growth strain: DH5alpha
  Copy number: High Copy
Gene/Insert
  Gene/Insert name: AAVS1 Homology Arms flanking a 2A-Puro-PGK-moxGFP cassette (alt name: AAVS1)
  Species: H. sapiens (human)
  Insert size (bp): 4053
  Entrez Gene: AAVS1 (a.k.a. AAV)
  Promoter: Promoterless
  Cloning method: Unknown
  Sequencing primers: 5′ CTGCAAGGCGATTAAGTTGGGTAAC; 3′ GGCTCGTATGTTGTGTGGAATTGT
Terms and licenses: Academic/Nonprofit Terms; Industry Terms: Not Available to Industry
Depositor comments: To be co-transfected with sgRNA plasmid px330-AAVS1 (Addgene #227272): https://www.addgene.org/227272/
How to cite: qTAG-AAVS1-PGK-Puro-moxGFP was a gift from Laurence Pelletier (Addgene plasmid # 227275 ; http://n2t.net/addgene:227275 ; RRID:Addgene_227275)
