[The description below was written by a language model from this plasmid's Addgene catalogue record and pLannotate feature annotations shown in this document.]
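Description:
qTAG-AAVS1-PGK-Puro-moxGFP is a CRISPR homology-directed repair donor built on the pUC19 backbone and intended for knock-in at the human AAVS1 safe-harbour locus, which lies in intron 1 of PPP1R12C. In bacteria it is maintained at high copy through the ColE1/pUC origin and selected with ampicillin via the β-lactamase gene and its native promoter. Remnants of the pUC cloning region (lacZα fragment, lac promoter and operator, CAP site) flank the insert but have no role in the design.

The payload of about 4 kb sits between left and right AAVS1 homology arms of roughly 800 bp each. Immediately after the left arm comes a splice acceptor followed by a puromycin N-acetyltransferase coding sequence and an SV40 polyadenylation signal. The catalogue describes this unit as 2A-Puro and promoterless, although the feature table does not annotate the 2A element itself, which presumably occupies the gap between the splice acceptor and PuroR. This gene-trap arrangement means puromycin resistance should arise mainly when the cassette integrates correctly and is spliced into the endogenous PPP1R12C transcript, which disfavours random integrants. Downstream is an independent expression unit in which the mouse PGK promoter, described by the depositor as medium strength, drives moxGFP, a monomeric, rapidly maturing green fluorescent protein derived from Aequorea victoria, terminated by the bGH polyadenylation signal.

The plasmid carries no nuclease or guide RNA and is meant to be co-transfected with a companion px330-based AAVS1 sgRNA plasmid. It is used to generate puromycin-selected human cell lines that stably express moxGFP from a defined genomic site.
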