Features (pLannotate 1.2.2; 18 found; start..end, strand, type, name):
    137..236     +  misc_feature   bom (fragment): basis of mobility region from pBR322
    242..399     -  CDS            lacZα (fragment): LacZα fragment of β-galactosidase; lacZ fragment
    402..1205    +  misc_feature   HA-L: left homology arm from the adeno-associated virus integration site (AAVS1) within intron 1 of the human PPP1R12C gene
   1212..1237    +  misc_feature   SA: splice acceptor site
   1339..1938    +  CDS            PuroR: puromycin N-acetyltransferase; pac from Streptomyces alboniger; confers resistance to puromycin
   1960..2081    +  polyA_signal   SV40 poly(A) signal: SV40 polyadenylation signal
   2100..2599    +  promoter       PGK promoter: mouse phosphoglycerate kinase 1 promoter
   2637..3353    +  CDS            moxGFP: moxGFP is a basic (constitutively fluorescent) green fluorescent protein published in 2015, derived from Aequorea victoria. It is reported to be a rapidly-maturing monomer.
   3379..3603    +  polyA_signal   bGH poly(A) signal: bovine growth hormone polyadenylation signal
   3618..4454    +  misc_feature   HA-R: right homology arm from the adeno-associated virus integration site (AAVS1) within intron 1 of the human PPP1R12C gene
   4497..4513    -  protein_bind   lac operator: The lac repressor binds to the lac operator to inhibit transcription in E. coli. This inhibition can be relieved by adding lactose or isopropyl-β-D-thiogalactopyranoside (IPTG). lac repressor encoded by lacI
   4521..4551    -  promoter       lac promoter: promoter for the E. coli lac operon
   4566..4587    -  protein_bind   CAP binding site: CAP binding activates transcription in the presence of cAMP. E. coli catabolite activator protein
   4600..4692    -  CDS            lacI (fragment): lac repressor; lacI; The lac repressor binds to the lac operator to inhibit transcription in E. coli. This inhibition can be relieved by adding lactose or isopropyl-β-D-thiogalactopyranoside (IPTG).
   4875..5463    -  rep_origin     ori: high-copy-number ColE1/pMB1/pBR322/pUC origin of replication
   5634..6494    -  CDS            AmpR: β-lactamase; bla; confers resistance to ampicillin, carbenicillin, and related antibiotics
   6495..6599    -  promoter       AmpR promoter: bla
   6694..35      +  CDS            rop (fragment) (across the origin): Rop protein, which maintains plasmids at low copy number; rop
>Addgene plasmid #227275 | qTAG-AAVS1-PGK-Puro-moxGFP | addgene full sequence | sequence record 452039 | Addgene NGS Result
TCGCGCGTTTCGGTGATGACGGTGAAAACCTCTGACACATGCAGCTCCCGGAGACGGTCACAGCTTGTCT
GTAAGCGGATGCCGGGAGCAGACAAGCCCGTCAGGGCGCGTCAGCGGGTGTTGGCGGGTGTCGGGGCTGG
CTTAACTATGCGGCATCAGAGCAGATTGTACTGAGAGTGCACCATATGCGGTGTGAAATACCGCACAGAT
GCGTAAGGAGAAAATACCGCATCAGGCGCCATTCGCCATTCAGGCTGCGCAACTGTTGGGAAGGGCGATC
GGTGCGGGCCTCTTCGCTATTACGCCAGCTGGCGAAAGGGGGATGTGCTGCAAGGCGATTAAGTTGGGTA
ACGCCAGGGTTTTCCCAGTCACGACGTTGTAAAACGACGGCCAGTGAATTCTGCTTTCTCTGACCAGCAT
TCTCTCCCCTGGGCCTGTGCCGCTTTCTGTCTGCAGCTTGTGGCCTGGGTCACCTCTACGGCTGGCCCAG
ATCCTTCCCTGCCGCCTCCTTCAGGTTCCGTCTTCCTCCACTCCCTCTTCCCCTTGCTCTCTGCTGTGTT
GCTGCCCAAGGATGCTCTTTCCGGAGCACTTCCTTCTCGGCGCTGCACCACGTGATGTCCTCTGAGCGGA
TCCTCCCCGTGTCTGGGTCCTCTCCGGGCATCTCTCCTCCCTCACCCAACCCCATGCCGTCTTCACTCGC
TGGGTTCCCTTTTCCTTCTCCTTCTGGGGCCTGTGCCATCTCTCGTTTCTTAGGATGGCCTTCTCCGACG
GATGTCTCCCTTGCGTCCCGCCTCCCCTTCTTGTAGGCCTGCATCATCACCGTTTTTCTGGACAACCCCA
AAGTACCCCGTCTCCCTGGCTTTAGCCACCTCTCCATCCTCTTGCTTTCTTTGCCTGGACACCCCGTTCT
CCTGTGGATTCGGGTCACCTCTCACTCCTTTCATTTGGGCAGCTCCCCTACCCCCCTTACCTCTCTAGTC
TGTGCTAGCTCTTCCAGCCCCCTGTCATGGCATCTTCCAGGGGTCCGAGAGCTCAGCTAGTCTTCTTCCT
CCAACCCGGGCCCCTATGTCCACTTCAGGACAGCATGTTTGCTGCCTCCAGGGATCCTGTGTCCCCGAGC
TGGGACCACCTTATATTCCCAGGGCCGGTTAATGTGGCTCTGGTTCTGGGTACTTTTATCTGTCCCCTCC
ACCCCACAGTGGGGCTGTACACTGACCTCTTCTCTTCCTCCCACAGGGCATGCATTCTGGTGGCGGAGGA
TCCGGAGCTACTAACTTCAGCCTGCTGAAGCAGGCCGGAGACGTGGAGGAGAACCCTGGACCTTCTAGAG
GAAGCGGAATGACCGAGTACAAGCCCACGGTGCGCCTCGCCACCCGCGACGACGTCCCCAGGGCCGTACG
CACCCTCGCCGCCGCGTTCGCCGACTACCCCGCCACGCGCCACACCGTCGATCCGGACCGCCACATCGAG
CGGGTCACCGAGCTGCAAGAACTCTTCCTCACGCGCGTCGGGCTCGACATCGGCAAGGTGTGGGTCGCGG
ACGACGGCGCCGCGGTGGCGGTCTGGACCACGCCGGAGAGCGTCGAAGCGGGGGCGGTGTTCGCCGAGAT
CGGCCCGCGCATGGCCGAGTTGAGCGGTTCCCGGCTGGCCGCGCAGCAACAGATGGAAGGCCTCCTGGCG
CCGCACCGGCCCAAGGAGCCCGCGTGGTTCCTGGCCACCGTCGGCGTCTCGCCCGACCACCAGGGCAAGG
GTCTGGGCAGCGCCGTCGTGCTCCCCGGAGTGGAGGCGGCCGAGCGCGCCGGGGTGCCCGCCTTCCTGGA
GACCTCCGCGCCCCGCAACCTCCCCTTCTACGAGCGGCTCGGCTTCACCGTCACCGCCGACGTCGAGGTG
CCCGAAGGACCGCGCACCTGGTGCATGACCCGCAAGCCCGGTGCCTGAGGCGCGCCTATTATGGTACCTA
ACTTGTTTATTGCAGCTTATAATGGTTACAAATAAAGCAATAGCATCACAAATTTCACAAATAAAGCATT
TTTTTCACTGCATTCTAGTTGTGGTTTGTCCAAACTCATCAATGTATCTTACATATGCCATGGATCGCGG
GGTAGGGGAGGCGCTTTTCCCAAGGCAGTCTGGAGCATGCGCTTTAGCAGCCCCGCTGGGCACTTGGCGC
TACACAAGTGGCCTCTGGCCTCGCACACATTCCACATCCACCGGTAGGCGCCAACCGGCTCCGTTCTTTG
GTGGCCCCTTCGCGCCACCTTCTACTCCTCCCCTAGTCAGGAAGTTCCCCCCCGCCCCGCAGCTCGCGTC
GTGCAGGACGTGACAAATGGAAGTAGCACGTCTCACTAGTCTCGTGCAGATGGACAGCACCGCTGAGCAA
TGGAAGCGGGTAGGCCTTTGGGGCAGCGGCCAATAGCAGCTTTGCTCCTTCGCTTTCTGGGCTCAGAGGC
TGGGAAGGGGTGGGTCCGGGGGCGGGCTCAGGGGCGGGCTCAGGGGCGGGGCGGGCGCCCGAAGGTCCTC
CGGAGGCCCGGCATTCTGCACGCTTCAAAAGCGCACGTCTGCCGCGCTGTTCTCCTCTTCCTCATCTCCG
GGCCTTTCGGCGTCGTGAAAGGGCGCATTCGACATCGATACTAGTAATGGTGAGCAAGGGCGAGGAGCTG
TTCACCGGGGTGGTGCCCATCCTGGTCGAGCTGGACGGCGACGTGAACGGCCACAAGTTCTCCGTGCGGG
GCGAGGGCGAGGGCGATGCCACCAACGGCAAGCTGACCCTGAAGTTCATCAGCACCACCGGCAAGCTGCC
CGTGCCCTGGCCCACCCTCGTGACCACCCTGACCTACGGCGTGCAGAGCTTCTCCCGCTACCCCGACCAC
ATGAAGCGCCACGACTTCTTCAAGAGCGCCATGCCCGAAGGCTACGTCCAGGAGCGCACCATCTCCTTCA
AGGACGACGGCACCTACAAGACCCGCGCCGAGGTGAAGTTCGAGGGCGACACCCTGGTGAACCGCATCGA
GCTGAAGGGCATCGACTTCAAGGAGGACGGCAACATCCTGGGGCACAAGCTGGAGTACAACTTCAACTCC
CACAACGTCTATATCACCGCCGACAAGCAGAAGAACGGCATCAAGGCCAACTTCAAGATCCGCCATAACG
TGGAGGACGGCTCCGTGCAGCTCGCCGACCACTACCAGCAGAACACCCCCATCGGCGACGGCCCCGTGCT
GCTGCCCGACAACCACTACCTGTCCACCCAGTCCAAGCTGTCCAAAGACCCCAACGAGAAGCGCGATCAC
ATGGTCCTGCTGGAGTTCGTGACCGCCGCCGGGATCACTCACGGCATGGACGAGCTGTACAAGTGATCGG
TCGCCTGCAGGACGACCGCTGTGCCTTCTAGTTGCCAGCCATCTGTTGTTTGCCCCTCCCCCGTGCCTTC
CTTGACCCTGGAAGGTGCCACTCCCACTGTCCTTTCCTAATAAAATGAGGAAATTGCATCGCATTGTCTG
AGTAGGTGTCATTCTATTCTGGGGGGTGGGGTGGGGCAGGACAGCAAGGGGGAGGATTGGGAAGACAATA
GCAGGCATGCTGGGGATGCGGTGGGCTCTATGGGCGGCCGCGTCGACACTAGGGACAGGATTGGTGACAG
AAAAGCCCCATCCTTAGGCCTCCTCCTTCCTAGTCTCCTGATATTGGGTCTAACCCCCACCTCCTGTTAG
GCAGATTCCTTATCTGGTGACACACCCCCATTTCCTGGAGCCATCTCTCTCCTTGCCAGAACCTCTAAGG
TTTGCTTACGATGGAGCCAGAGAGGATCCTGGGAGGGAGAGCTTGGCAGGGGGTGGGAGGGAAGGGGGGG
ATGCGTGACCTGCCCGGTTCTCAGTGGCCACCCTGCGCTACCCTCTCCCAGAACCTGAGCTGCTCTGACG
CGGCTGTCTGGTGCGTTTCACTGATCCTGGTGCTGCAGCTTCCTTACACTTCCCAAGAGGAGAAGCAGTT
TGGAAAAACAAAATCAGAATAAGTTGGTCCTGAGTTCTAACTTTGGCTCTTCACCTTTCTAGTCCCCAAT
TTATATTGTTCCTCCGTGCGTCAGTTTTACCTGTGAGATAAGGCCAGTAGCCAGCCCCGTCCTGGCAGGG
CTGTGGTGAGGAGGGGGGTGTCCGTGTGGAAAACTCCCTTTGTGAGAATGGTGCGTCCTAGGTGTTCACC
AGGTCGTGGCCGCCTCTACTCCCTTTCTCTTTCTCCATCCTTCTTTCCTTAAAGAGTCCCCAGTGCTATC
TGGGACATATTCCTCCGCCCAGAGCAGGGTCCCGCTTCCCTAAGGCCCTGCTCTGGGCTTCTGGGTTTGA
GTCCTTGGCAAGCCCAGGAGAGGCGCTCAGGCTTCCCTGTCCCCCTTCCTCGTCCACCATCTCATGCCCC
TGGCTCTCCTGCCCCTTCCCTACAGGGGTTCCTGGCTCTGCTCTAAGCTTGGCGTAATCATGGTCATAGC
TGTTTCCTGTGTGAAATTGTTATCCGCTCACAATTCCACACAACATACGAGCCGGAAGCATAAAGTGTAA
AGCCTGGGGTGCCTAATGAGTGAGCTAACTCACATTAATTGCGTTGCGCTCACTGCCCGCTTTCCAGTCG
GGAAACCTGTCGTGCCAGCTGCATTAATGAATCGGCCAACGCGCGGGGAGAGGCGGTTTGCGTATTGGGC
GCTCTTCCGCTTCCTCGCTCACTGACTCGCTGCGCTCGGTCGTTCGGCTGCGGCGAGCGGTATCAGCTCA
CTCAAAGGCGGTAATACGGTTATCCACAGAATCAGGGGATAACGCAGGAAAGAACATGTGAGCAAAAGGC
CAGCAAAAGGCCAGGAACCGTAAAAAGGCCGCGTTGCTGGCGTTTTTCCATAGGCTCCGCCCCCCTGACG
AGCATCACAAAAATCGACGCTCAAGTCAGAGGTGGCGAAACCCGACAGGACTATAAAGATACCAGGCGTT
TCCCCCTGGAAGCTCCCTCGTGCGCTCTCCTGTTCCGACCCTGCCGCTTACCGGATACCTGTCCGCCTTT
CTCCCTTCGGGAAGCGTGGCGCTTTCTCATAGCTCACGCTGTAGGTATCTCAGTTCGGTGTAGGTCGTTC
GCTCCAAGCTGGGCTGTGTGCACGAACCCCCCGTTCAGCCCGACCGCTGCGCCTTATCCGGTAACTATCG
TCTTGAGTCCAACCCGGTAAGACACGACTTATCGCCACTGGCAGCAGCCACTGGTAACAGGATTAGCAGA
GCGAGGTATGTAGGCGGTGCTACAGAGTTCTTGAAGTGGTGGCCTAACTACGGCTACACTAGAAGAACAG
TATTTGGTATCTGCGCTCTGCTGAAGCCAGTTACCTTCGGAAAAAGAGTTGGTAGCTCTTGATCCGGCAA
ACAAACCACCGCTGGTAGCGGTGGTTTTTTTGTTTGCAAGCAGCAGATTACGCGCAGAAAAAAAGGATCT
CAAGAAGATCCTTTGATCTTTTCTACGGGGTCTGACGCTCAGTGGAACGAAAACTCACGTTAAGGGATTT
TGGTCATGAGATTATCAAAAAGGATCTTCACCTAGATCCTTTTAAATTAAAAATGAAGTTTTAAATCAAT
CTAAAGTATATATGAGTAAACTTGGTCTGACAGTTACCAATGCTTAATCAGTGAGGCACCTATCTCAGCG
ATCTGTCTATTTCGTTCATCCATAGTTGCCTGACTCCCCGTCGTGTAGATAACTACGATACGGGAGGGCT
TACCATCTGGCCCCAGTGCTGCAATGATACCGCGAGACCCACGCTCACCGGCTCCAGATTTATCAGCAAT
AAACCAGCCAGCCGGAAGGGCCGAGCGCAGAAGTGGTCCTGCAACTTTATCCGCCTCCATCCAGTCTATT
AATTGTTGCCGGGAAGCTAGAGTAAGTAGTTCGCCAGTTAATAGTTTGCGCAACGTTGTTGCCATTGCTA
CAGGCATCGTGGTGTCACGCTCGTCGTTTGGTATGGCTTCATTCAGCTCCGGTTCCCAACGATCAAGGCG
AGTTACATGATCCCCCATGTTGTGCAAAAAAGCGGTTAGCTCCTTCGGTCCTCCGATCGTTGTCAGAAGT
AAGTTGGCCGCAGTGTTATCACTCATGGTTATGGCAGCACTGCATAATTCTCTTACTGTCATGCCATCCG
TAAGATGCTTTTCTGTGACTGGTGAGTACTCAACCAAGTCATTCTGAGAATAGTGTATGCGGCGACCGAG
TTGCTCTTGCCCGGCGTCAATACGGGATAATACCGCGCCACATAGCAGAACTTTAAAAGTGCTCATCATT
GGAAAACGTTCTTCGGGGCGAAAACTCTCAAGGATCTTACCGCTGTTGAGATCCAGTTCGATGTAACCCA
CTCGTGCACCCAACTGATCTTCAGCATCTTTTACTTTCACCAGCGTTTCTGGGTGAGCAAAAACAGGAAG
GCAAAATGCCGCAAAAAAGGGAATAAGGGCGACACGGAAATGTTGAATACTCATACTCTTCCTTTTTCAA
TATTATTGAAGCATTTATCAGGGTTATTGTCTCATGAGCGGATACATATTTGAATGTATTTAGAAAAATA
AACAAATAGGGGTTCCGCGCACATTTCCCCGAAAAGTGCCACCTGACGTCTAAGAAACCATTATTATCAT
GACATTAACCTATAAAAATAGGCGTATCACGAGGCCCTTTCGTC
